>Addgene plasmid #186701 | SETMAR-Cas9 | addgene full sequence | sequence record 366024 | Addgene NGS Result
GCCACCTGGGTCGACATTGATTATTGACTAGTTATTAATAGTAATCAATTACGGGGTCATTAGTTCATAG
CCCATATATGGAGTTCCGCGTTACATAACTTACGGTAAATGGCCCGCCTGGCTGACCGCCCAACGACCCC
CGCCCATTGACGTCAATAATGACGTATGTTCCCATAGTAACGCCAATAGGGACTTTCCATTGACGTCAAT
GGGTGGAGTATTTACGGTAAACTGCCCACTTGGCAGTACATCAAGTGTATCATATGCCAAGTACGCCCCC
TATTGACGTCAATGACGGTAAATGGCCCGCCTGGCATTATGCCCAGTACATGACCTTATGGGACTTTCCT
ACTTGGCAGTACATCTACGTATTAGTCATCGCTATTACCATGGTCGAGGTGAGCCCCACGTTCTGCTTCA
CTCTCCCCATCTCCCCCCCCTCCCCACCCCCAATTTTGTATTTATTTATTTTTTAATTATTTTGTGCAGC
GATGGGGGCGGGGGGGGGGGGGGNSGCGCGCCRGGSGGGGSGGGGSGGGGSGRGGGGSGGGGSGGGGSGR
GGCGGRGAGGTGCGGCGGCAGCCAATCAGAGCGGCGCGCTCCGAAAGTTTCCTTTTATGGCGAGGCGGCG
GCGGCGGCGGCCCTATAAAAAGCGAAGCGCGCGGCGGGCGGGAGTCGCTGCGCGCTGCCTTCGCCCCGTG
CCCCGCTCCGCCGCCGCCTCGCGCCGCCCGCCCCGGCTCTGACTGACCGCGTTACTCCCACAGGTGAGCG
GGCGGGACGGCCCTTCTCCTCCGGGCTGTAATTAGCGCTTGGTTTAATGACGGCTTGTTTCTTTTCTGTG
GCTGCGTGAAAGCCTTGAGGGGCTCCGGGAGGGCCCTTTGTGCGGGGGGAGCGGCTCGGGGGGTGCGTGC
GTGTGTGTGTGCGTGGGGAGCGCCGCGTGCGGCTCCGCGCTGCCCGGCGGCTGTGAGCGCTGCGGGCGCG
GCGCGGGGCTTTGTGCGCTCCGCAGTGTGCGCGAGGGGAGCGCGGCCGGGGGCGGTGCCCCGCGGTGCGG
GGGGGGCTGCGAGGGGAACAAAGGCTGCGTGCGGGGTGTGTGCGTGGGGGGGTGAGCAGGGGGTGTGGGC
GCGTCGGTCGGGCTGCAACCCCCCCTGCACCCCCCTCCCCGAGTTGCTGAGCACGGCCCGGCTTCGGGTG
CGGGGCTCCGTACGGGGCGTGGCGCGGGGCTCGCCGTGCCGGGCGGGGGGTGGCGGCAGGTGGGGGTGCC
GGGCGGGGCGGGGCCGCCTCGGGCCGGGGRGGGCTCGGGGGAGGGGCGCGGCGGCCCCCGGAGCGCCGGC
GGCTGTCGAGGCGCGGCGAGCCGCAGCCATTGCCTTTTATGGTAATCGTGCGAGAGGGCGCAGGGACTTC
CTTTGTCCCAAATCTGTGCGGAGCCGAAATCTGGGAGGCGCCGCCGCACCCCCTCTAGCGGGCGCGGGGC
GAAGCGGTGCGGCGCCGGCAGGAAGGAAATGGGCGGGGAGGGCCTTCGTGCGTCGCCGCGCCGCCGTCCC
CTTCTCCCTCTCCAGCCTCGGGGCTGTCCGCGGGGGGACGGCTGCCTTCGGGGGGGACGGGGCAGGGCGG
GGTTCGGCTTCTGGCGTGTGACCGGCGGCTCTAGAGCCTCTGCTAACCATGTTCATGCCTTCTTCTTTTT
CCTACAGCTCCTGGGCAACGTGCTGGTTATTGTGCTGTCTCATCATTTTGGCAAAGAATTCGCCACCATG
TTCGCGGAGTTTAAGGAGAAGCCTGAGGCCCCGACTGAGCAGCTGGATGTCGCGTGCGGCCAGGAAAACT
TGCCGGTGGGCGCGTGGCCCCCGGGGGCCGCGCCGGCGCCCTTCCAGTACACTCCTGATCATGTAGTTGG
ACCTGGAGCAGACATTGATCCCACTCAAATAACCTTTCCCGGATGCATTTGTGTCAAAACTCCCTGCCTC
CCTGGCACTTGCTCCTGTCTCCGCCATGGAGAGAACTATGATGATAACTCATGCCTTAGAGATATAGGAT
CTGGAGGAAAGTATGCAGAGCCTGTTTTTGAATGCAATGTCCTGTGCCGATGCAGTGACCACTGCAGAAA
CAGAGTGGTCCAGAAAGGTCTACAGTTCCACTTCCAAGTGTTCAAGACGCATAAAAAAGGCTGGGGACTT
CGTACCTTGGAATTTATACCGAAAGGAAGGTTTGTCTGTGAATATGCTGGTGAGGTTTTAGGATTCTCTG
AAGTTCAGAGAAGAATTCACTTACAAACAAAATCCGACTCCAATTACATTATAGCCATCAGGGAACATGT
TTATAATGGGCAGGTAATGGAAACATTTGTTGACCCTACTTATATAGGAAATATTGGAAGATTCCTTAAT
CATTCTTGTGAGCCAAACCTTTTGATGATTCCTGTCCGAATTGACTCAATGGTACCTAAGTTGGCACTTT
TTGCAGCCAAAGATATTGTGCCAGAAGAAGAACTCTCTTATGATTATTCAGGAAGATATCTTAATCTAAC
AGTCAGTGAAGACAAAGAAGGCGGTGGTAGTGGAGGTTCAGGAGGATCCGGGGGGAGCGGAGGGAGCATG
GACAAGAAGTACAGCATCGGCCTGGACATCGGCACCAACTCTGTGGGCTGGGCCGTGATCACCGACGAGT
ACAAGGTGCCCAGCAAGAAATTCAAGGTGCTGGGCAACACCGACCGGCACAGCATCAAGAAGAACCTGAT
CGGCGCCCTGCTGTTCGACAGCGGAGAAACAGCCGAGGCCACCCGGCTGAAGAGAACCGCCAGAAGAAGA
TACACCAGACGGAAGAACCGGATCTGCTATCTGCAAGAGATCTTCAGCAACGAGATGGCCAAGGTGGACG
ACAGCTTCTTCCACAGACTGGAAGAGTCCTTCCTGGTGGAAGAGGATAAGAAGCACGAGCGGCACCCCAT
CTTCGGCAACATCGTGGACGAGGTGGCCTACCACGAGAAGTACCCCACCATCTACCACCTGAGAAAGAAA
CTGGTGGACAGCACCGACAAGGCCGACCTGCGGCTGATCTATCTGGCCCTGGCCCACATGATCAAGTTCC
GGGGCCACTTCCTGATCGAGGGCGACCTGAACCCCGACAACAGCGACGTGGACAAGCTGTTCATCCAGCT
GGTGCAGACCTACAACCAGCTGTTCGAGGAAAACCCCATCAACGCCAGCGGCGTGGACGCCAAGGCCATC
CTGTCTGCCAGACTGAGCAAGAGCAGACGGCTGGAAAATCTGATCGCCCAGCTGCCCGGCGAGAAGAAGA
ATGGCCTGTTCGGCAACCTGATTGCCCTGAGCCTGGGCCTGACCCCCAACTTCAAGAGCAACTTCGACCT
GGCCGAGGATGCCAAACTGCAGCTGAGCAAGGACACCTACGACGACGACCTGGACAACCTGCTGGCCCAG
ATCGGCGACCAGTACGCCGACCTGTTTCTGGCCGCCAAGAACCTGTCCGACGCCATCCTGCTGAGCGACA
TCCTGAGAGTGAACACCGAGATCACCAAGGCCCCCCTGAGCGCCTCTATGATCAAGAGATACGACGAGCA
CCACCAGGACCTGACCCTGCTGAAAGCTCTCGTGCGGCAGCAGCTGCCTGAGAAGTACAAAGAGATTTTC
TTCGACCAGAGCAAGAACGGCTACGCCGGCTACATCGATGGCGGAGCCAGCCAGGAAGAGTTCTACAAGT
TCATCAAGCCCATCCTGGAAAAGATGGACGGCACCGAGGAACTGCTCGTGAAGCTGAACAGAGAGGACCT
GCTGCGGAAGCAGCGGACCTTCGACAACGGCAGCATCCCCCACCAGATCCACCTGGGAGAGCTGCACGCC
ATTCTGCGGCGGCAGGAAGATTTTTACCCATTCCTGAAGGACAACCGGGAAAAGATCGAGAAGATCCTGA
CCTTCCGCATCCCCTACTACGTGGGCCCTCTGGCCAGGGGAAACAGCAGATTCGCCTGGATGACCAGAAA
GAGCGAGGAAACCATCACCCCCTGGAACTTCGAGGAAGTGGTGGACAAGGGCGCCAGCGCCCAGAGCTTC
ATCGAGCGGATGACCAACTTCGATAAGAACCTGCCCAACGAGAAGGTGCTGCCCAAGCACAGCCTGCTGT
ACGAGTACTTCACCGTGTACAACGAGCTGACCAAAGTGAAATACGTGACCGAGGGAATGAGAAAGCCCGC
CTTCCTGAGCGGCGAGCAGAAAAAAGCCATCGTGGACCTGCTGTTCAAGACCAACCGGAAAGTGACCGTG
AAGCAGCTGAAAGAGGACTACTTCAAGAAAATCGAGTGCTTCGACTCCGTGGAAATCTCCGGCGTGGAAG
ATCGGTTCAACGCCTCCCTGGGCACATACCACGATCTGCTGAAAATTATCAAGGACAAGGACTTCCTGGA
CAATGAGGAAAACGAGGACATTCTGGAAGATATCGTGCTGACCCTGACACTGTTTGAGGACAGAGAGATG
ATCGAGGAACGGCTGAAAACCTATGCCCACCTGTTCGACGACAAAGTGATGAAGCAGCTGAAGCGGCGGA
GATACACCGGCTGGGGCAGGCTGAGCCGGAAGCTGATCAACGGCATCCGGGACAAGCAGTCCGGCAAGAC
AATCCTGGATTTCCTGAAGTCCGACGGCTTCGCCAACAGAAACTTCATGCAGCTGATCCACGACGACAGC
CTGACCTTTAAAGAGGACATCCAGAAAGCCCAGGTGTCCGGCCAGGGCGATAGCCTGCACGAGCACATTG
CCAATCTGGCCGGCAGCCCCGCCATTAAGAAGGGCATCCTGCAGACAGTGAAGGTGGTGGACGAGCTCGT
GAAAGTGATGGGCCGGCACAAGCCCGAGAACATCGTGATCGAAATGGCCAGAGAGAACCAGACCACCCAG
AAGGGACAGAAGAACAGCCGCGAGAGAATGAAGCGGATCGAAGAGGGCATCAAAGAGCTGGGCAGCCAGA
TCCTGAAAGAACACCCCGTGGAAAACACCCAGCTGCAGAACGAGAAGCTGTACCTGTACTACCTGCAGAA
TGGGCGGGATATGTACGTGGACCAGGAACTGGACATCAACCGGCTGTCCGACTACGATGTGGACCATATC
GTGCCTCAGAGCTTTCTGAAGGACGACTCCATCGATAACAAAGTGCTGACTCGGAGCGACAAGAACCGGG
GCAAGAGCGACAACGTGCCCTCCGAAGAGGTCGTGAAGAAGATGAAGAACTACTGGCGCCAGCTGCTGAA
TGCCAAGCTGATTACCCAGAGGAAGTTCGACAATCTGACCAAGGCCGAGAGAGGCGGCCTGAGCGAACTG
GATAAGGCCGGCTTCATCAAGAGACAGCTGGTGGAAACCCGGCAGATCACAAAGCACGTGGCACAGATCC
TGGACTCCCGGATGAACACTAAGTACGACGAGAACGACAAACTGATCCGGGAAGTGAAAGTGATCACCCT
GAAGTCCAAGCTGGTGTCCGATTTCCGGAAGGATTTCCAGTTTTACAAAGTGCGCGAGATCAACAACTAC
CACCACGCCCACGACGCCTACCTGAACGCCGTCGTGGGAACCGCCCTGATCAAAAAGTACCCTAAGCTGG
AAAGCGAGTTCGTGTACGGCGACTACAAGGTGTACGACGTGCGGAAGATGATCGCCAAGAGCGAGCAGGA
AATCGGCAAGGCTACCGCCAAGTACTTCTTCTACAGCAACATCATGAACTTTTTCAAGACCGAGATTACC
CTGGCCAACGGCGAGATCCGGAAGCGGCCTCTGATCGAGACAAACGGCGAAACAGGCGAGATCGTGTGGG
ATAAGGGCCGGGACTTTGCCACCGTGCGGAAAGTGCTGTCTATGCCCCAAGTGAATATCGTGAAAAAGAC
CGAGGTGCAGACAGGCGGCTTCAGCAAAGAGTCTATCCTGCCCAAGAGGAACAGCGACAAGCTGATCGCC
AGAAAGAAGGACTGGGACCCTAAGAAGTACGGCGGCTTCGACAGCCCCACCGTGGCCTATTCTGTGCTGG
TGGTGGCCAAAGTGGAAAAGGGCAAGTCCAAGAAACTGAAGAGTGTGAAAGAGCTGCTGGGGATCACCAT
CATGGAAAGAAGCAGCTTCGAGAAGAATCCCATCGACTTTCTGGAAGCCAAGGGCTACAAAGAAGTGAAA
AAGGACCTGATCATCAAGCTGCCTAAGTACTCCCTGTTCGAGCTGGAAAACGGCCGGAAGAGAATGCTGG
CCTCTGCCGGCGAACTGCAGAAGGGAAACGAACTGGCCCTGCCCTCCAAATATGTGAACTTCCTGTACCT
GGCCAGCCACTATGAGAAGCTGAAGGGCTCCCCCGAGGATAATGAGCAGAAACAGCTGTTTGTGGAACAG
CACAAACACTACCTGGACGAGATCATCGAGCAGATCAGCGAGTTCTCCAAGAGAGTGATCCTGGCCGACG
CTAATCTGGACAAGGTGCTGAGCGCCTACAACAAGCACAGAGACAAGCCTATCAGAGAGCAGGCCGAGAA
TATCATCCACCTGTTTACCCTGACCAATCTGGGAGCCCCTGCCGCCTTCAAGTACTTTGACACCACCATC
GACCGGAAGAGGTACACCAGCACCAAAGAGGTGCTGGACGCCACCCTGATCCACCAGAGCATCACCGGCC
TGTACGAGACACGGATCGACCTGTCTCAGCTGGGAGGCGACGCCGACTATAAGGACCACGACGGAGACTA
CAAGGATCATGATATTGATTACAAAGACGATGACGATAAGAGCCTGGGCAGCGGCTCCCCCAAGAAAAAA
CGCAAGGTGGAAGATCCTAAGAAAAAGCGGAAAGTGGCAACAAACTTCTCTCTGCTGAAACAAGCCGGAG
ATGTCGAAGAGAATCCTGGACCGACCGAGTACAAGCCCACGGTGCGCCTCGCCACCCGCGACGACGTCCC
CAGGGCCGTACGCACCCTCGCCGCCGCGTTCGCCGACTACCCCGCCACGCGCCACACCGTCGATCCGGAC
CGCCACATCGAGCGGGTCACCGAGCTGCAAGAACTCTTCCTCACGCGCGTCGGGCTCGACATCGGCAAGG
TGTGGGTCGCGGACGACGGCGCCGCGGTGGCGGTCTGGACCACGCCGGAGAGCGTCGAAGCGGGGGCGGT
GTTCGCCGAGATCGGCCCGCGCATGGCCGAGTTGAGCGGTTCCCGGCTGGCCGCGCAGCAACAGATGGAA
GGCCTCCTGGCGCCGCACCGGCCCAAGGAGCCCGCGTGGTTCCTGGCCACCGTCGGAGTCTCGCCCGACC
ACCAGGGCAAGGGTCTGGGCAGCGCCGTCGTGCTCCCCGGAGTGGAGGCGGCCGAGCGCGCCGGGGTGCC
CGCCTTCCTGGAGACCTCCGCGCCCCGCAACCTCCCCTTCTACGAGCGGCTCGGCTTCACCGTCACCGCC
GACGTCGAGGTGCCCGAAGGACCGCGCACCTGGTGCATGACCCGCAAGCCCGGTGCCTGATAAGCTAGCA
GATCTTTTTCCCTCTGCCAAAAATTATGGGGACATCATGAAGCCCCTTGAGCATCTGACTTCTGGCTAAT
AAAGGAAATTTATTTTCATTGCAATAGTGTGTTGGAATTTTTTGTGTCTCTCACTCGGAAGGACATATGG
GAGGGCAAATCATTTAAAACATCAGAATGAGTATTTGGTTTAGAGTTTGGCAACATATGCCCATATGCTG
GCTGCCATGAACAAAGGTTGGCTATAAAGAGGTCATCAGTATATGAAACAGCCCCCTGCTGTCCATTCCT
TATTCCATAGAAAAGCCTTGACTTGAGGTTAGATTTTTTTTATATTTTGTTTTGTGTTATTTTTTTCTTT
AACATCCCTAAAATTTTCCTTACATGTTTTACTAGCCAGATTTTTCCTCCTCTCCTGACTACTCCCAGTC
ATAGCTGTCCCTCTTCTCTTATGGAGATCCCTCGACCTGCAGCCCAAGCTTGGCGTAATCATGGTCATAG
CTGTTTCCTGTGTGAAATTGTTATCCGCTCACAATTCCACACAACATACGAGCCGGAAGCATAAAGTGTA
AAGCCTGGGGTGCCTAATGAGTGAGCTAACTCACATTAATTGCGTTGCGCTCACTGCCCGCTTTCCAGTC
GGGAAACCTGTCGTGCCAGCGGATCCGCATCTCAATTAGTCAGCAACCATAGTCCCGCCCCTAACTCCGC
CCATCCCGCCCCTAACTCCGCCCAGTTCCGCCCATTCTCCGCCCCATGGCTGACTAATTTTTTTTATTTA
TGCAGAGGCCGAGGCCGCCTCGGCCTCTGAGCTATTCCAGAAGTAGTGAGGAGGCTTTTTTGGAGGCCTA
GGCTTTTGCAAAAAGCTAACTTGTTTATTGCAGCTTATAATGGTTACAAATAAAGCAATAGCATCACAAA
TTTCACAAATAAAGCATTTTTTTCACTGCATTCTAGTTGTGGTTTGTCCAAACTCATCAATGTATCTTAT
CATGTCTGGATCCGCTGCATTAATGAATCGGCCAACGCGCGGGGAGAGGCGGTTTGCGTATTGGGCGCTC
TTCCGCTTCCTCGCTCACTGACTCGCTGCGCTCGGTCGTTCGGCTGCGGCGAGCGGTATCAGCTCACTCA
AAGGCGGTAATACGGTTATCCACAGAATCAGGGGATAACGCAGGAAAGAACATGTGAGCAAAAGGCCAGC
AAAAGGCCAGGAACCGTAAAAAGGCCGCGTTGCTGGCGTTTTTCCATAGGCTCCGCCCCCCTGACGAGCA
TCACAAAAATCGACGCTCAAGTCAGAGGTGGCGAAACCCGACAGGACTATAAAGATACCAGGCGTTTCCC
CCTGGAAGCTCCCTCGTGCGCTCTCCTGTTCCGACCCTGCCGCTTACCGGATACCTGTCCGCCTTTCTCC
CTTCGGGAAGCGTGGCGCTTTCTCATAGCTCACGCTGTAGGTATCTCAGTTCGGTGTAGGTCGTTCGCTC
CAAGCTGGGCTGTGTGCACGAACCCCCCGTTCAGCCCGACCGCTGCGCCTTATCCGGTAACTATCGTCTT
GAGTCCAACCCGGTAAGACACGACTTATCGCCACTGGCAGCAGCCACTGGTAACAGGATTAGCAGAGCGA
GGTATGTAGGCGGTGCTACAGAGTTCTTGAAGTGGTGGCCTAACTACGGCTACACTAGAAGAACAGTATT
TGGTATCTGCGCTCTGCTGAAGCCAGTTACCTTCGGAAAAAGAGTTGGTAGCTCTTGATCCGGCAAACAA
ACCACCGCTGGTAGCGGTGGTTTTTTTGTTTGCAAGCAGCAGATTACGCGCAGAAAAAAAGGATCTCAAG
AAGATCCTTTGATCTTTTCTACGGGGTCTGACGCTCAGTGGAACGAAAACTCACGTTAAGGGATTTTGGT
CATGAGATTATCAAAAAGGATCTTCACCTAGATCCTTTTAAATTAAAAATGAAGTTTTAAATCAATCTAA
AGTATATATGAGTAAACTTGGTCTGACAGTTACCAATGCTTAATCAGTGAGGCACCTATCTCAGCGATCT
GTCTATTTCGTTCATCCATAGTTGCCTGACTCCCCGTCGTGTAGATAACTACGATACGGGAGGGCTTACC
ATCTGGCCCCAGTGCTGCAATGATACCGCGAGACCCACGCTCACCGGCTCCAGATTTATCAGCAATAAAC
CAGCCAGCCGGAAGGGCCGAGCGCAGAAGTGGTCCTGCAACTTTATCCGCCTCCATCCAGTCTATTAATT
GTTGCCGGGAAGCTAGAGTAAGTAGTTCGCCAGTTAATAGTTTGCGCAACGTTGTTGCCATTGCTACAGG
CATCGTGGTGTCACGCTCGTCGTTTGGTATGGCTTCATTCAGCTCCGGTTCCCAACGATCAAGGCGAGTT
ACATGATCCCCCATGTTGTGCAAAAAAGCGGTTAGCTCCTTCGGTCCTCCGATCGTTGTCAGAAGTAAGT
TGGCCGCAGTGTTATCACTCATGGTTATGGCAGCACTGCATAATTCTCTTACTGTCATGCCATCCGTAAG
ATGCTTTTCTGTGACTGGTGAGTACTCAACCAAGTCATTCTGAGAATAGTGTATGCGGCGACCGAGTTGC
TCTTGCCCGGCGTCAATACGGGATAATACCGCGCCACATAGCAGAACTTTAAAAGTGCTCATCATTGGAA
AACGTTCTTCGGGGCGAAAACTCTCAAGGATCTTACCGCTGTTGAGATCCAGTTCGATGTAACCCACTCG
TGCACCCAACTGATCTTCAGCATCTTTTACTTTCACCAGCGTTTCTGGGTGAGCAAAAACAGGAAGGCAA
AATGCCGCAAAAAAGGGAATAAGGGCGACACGGAAATGTTGAATACTCATACTCTTCCTTTTTCAATATT
ATTGAAGCATTTATCAGGGTTATTGTCTCATGAGCGGATACATATTTGAATGTATTTAGAAAAATAAACA
AATAGGGGTTCCGCGCACATTTCCCCGAAAAGT
Features (pLannotate 1.2.2; 17 found; start..end, strand, type, name):
     13..392     +  enhancer       CMV enhancer: human cytomegalovirus immediate early enhancer
    671..1687    +  intron         chimeric intron: chimera between introns from chicken β-actin and rabbit β-globin
   1754..2539    +  CDS            SETMAR (fragment): SETMR_HUMAN - Experimental evidence at protein level: Swiss-Prot protein existence level 1. Protein derived from the fusion of a methylase with the transposase of an Hsmar1 transposon that plays a role in DNA double- strand break repair, stalled replication fork restart and DNA integration. DNA-binding protein, it is indirectly recruited to sites of DNA damage through protein-protein interactions. Has also kept a sequence-specific DNA-binding activity recognizing the 19-mer core of the 5'-terminal inverted repeats (TIRs) of the Hsmar1 element and displays a DNA nicking and end joining activity
   2588..6691    +  CDS            cas9: CAS9_STRP1 - Also known as csn1 From Streptococcus pyogenes serotype M1.
   6883..7480    +  CDS            PuroR (fragment): puromycin N-acetyltransferase; pac from Streptomyces; confers resistance to puromycin
   7558..7613    +  polyA_signal   β-globin poly(A) signal: rabbit β-globin polyadenylation signal (Gil and Proudfoot, 1987)
   7998..8014    -  protein_bind   lac operator: The lac repressor binds to the lac operator to inhibit transcription in E. coli. This inhibition can be relieved by adding lactose or isopropyl-β-D-thiogalactopyranoside (IPTG). lac repressor encoded by lacI
   8022..8052    -  promoter       lac promoter: promoter for the E. coli lac operon
   8067..8088    -  protein_bind   CAP binding site: CAP binding activates transcription in the presence of cAMP. E. coli catabolite activator protein
   8101..8140    -  CDS            lacI (fragment): lac repressor; lacI; The lac repressor binds to the lac operator to inhibit transcription in E. coli. This inhibition can be relieved by adding lactose or isopropyl-β-D-thiogalactopyranoside (IPTG).
   8147..8169    +  promoter       SV40 promoter (fragment): SV40 enhancer and early promoter
   8193..8328    +  rep_origin     SV40 ori: SV40 origin of replication
   8348..8482    +  polyA_signal   SV40 poly(A) signal: SV40 polyadenylation signal
   8484..8538    -  CDS            lacI (fragment): lac repressor; lacI; The lac repressor binds to the lac operator to inhibit transcription in E. coli. This inhibition can be relieved by adding lactose or isopropyl-β-D-thiogalactopyranoside (IPTG).
   8721..9309    -  rep_origin     ori: high-copy-number ColE1/pMB1/pBR322/pUC origin of replication
   9480..10340   -  CDS            AmpR: β-lactamase; bla; confers resistance to ampicillin, carbenicillin, and related antibiotics
  10341..10445   -  promoter       AmpR promoter: bla
