[The description below was written by a language model from this plasmid's Addgene catalogue record and pLannotate feature annotations shown in this document.]
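Description:
SETMAR-Cas9 is a mammalian expression and CRISPR plasmid of about 10.4 kb built on the pCAGGS backbone. It encodes a fusion of human SETMAR to Streptococcus pyogenes Cas9. In E. coli it is maintained through a high-copy ColE1/pUC-type origin and selected with ampicillin via the β-lactamase gene and its bla promoter. The backbone also retains remnants of the lac promoter/operator region, as well as an SV40 origin of replication and an SV40 poly(A) signal.

The catalogue lists the promoter as CMV. The annotated sequence shows a CMV immediate-early enhancer followed by the chimeric chicken β-actin/rabbit β-globin intron, an arrangement typical of pCAGGS vectors, although no core promoter is annotated between them. Downstream, the SETMAR reading frame is annotated only as a fragment of the protein, which is a methylase–Hsmar1 transposase fusion implicated in double-strand break repair. It lies immediately upstream of the full cas9 coding sequence, separated by a short unannotated gap that presumably serves as a linker. The record lists a C-terminal FLAG tag on the insert, though the feature table does not annotate it. A puromycin N-acetyltransferase coding sequence follows Cas9 on the same strand and ahead of the rabbit β-globin poly(A) signal, with no separate promoter annotated. It therefore appears to be expressed from the same transcript, but the element joining it to Cas9 is not identified. It allows puromycin selection of transfected cells.

No guide RNA cassette is annotated, so a guide would have to be supplied separately. The associated publication concerns decorating chromatin to enhance Cas9 genome editing, consistent with use of this plasmid to test whether tethering a chromatin-modifying factor to Cas9 alters editing outcomes in mammalian cells.
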