Addgene plasmid #186701: SETMAR-Cas9
Purpose: Plasmid encoding SETMAR-Cas9 fusion under CMV promoter
Depositing lab: Jennifer Doudna. Depositing organization: University of California, Berkeley. Publication: Decorating chromatin for enhanced genome editing using CRISPR-Cas9. Chen E, Lin-Shiao E, Trinidad M, Saffari Doost M, Colognori D, Doudna JA. Proc Natl Acad Sci U S A. 2022 Dec 6;119(49):e2204259119. doi: 10.1073/pnas.2204259119. Epub 2022 Dec 2. PubMed 36459645.
Backbone
  Vector backbone: pCAGGS
  Backbone size w/o insert (bp): 4713
  Total vector size (bp): 10446
  Vector type: Mammalian Expression, CRISPR
  Selectable markers: Puromycin
Growth in bacteria
  Bacterial resistance: Ampicillin, 100 μg/mL
  Growth temperature: 37°C
  Growth strain: DH5alpha
  Copy number: Unknown
Gene/Insert
  Gene/Insert name: SETMAR-Cas9
  Species: H. sapiens (human)
  Insert size (bp): 5733
  Promoter: CMV
  Tag / fusion protein: FLAG (C terminal on insert)
  Cloning method: Restriction Enzyme; 5′ cloning site EcoRI (not destroyed); 3′ cloning site NheI (not destroyed)
  Sequencing primers: 5′ CTCTAGAGCCTCTGCTAACC; 3′ GCCAGAAGTCAGATGCTCAAGG
Terms and licenses: Academic/Nonprofit Terms; Industry Terms: Not Available to Industry
How to cite: SETMAR-Cas9 was a gift from Jennifer Doudna (Addgene plasmid # 186701 ; http://n2t.net/addgene:186701 ; RRID:Addgene_186701)
